Addgene plasmid #202383: FKBP12-talinC11-ABS3mut-mEmerald
Purpose: FKBP12-Talin(1974-2541)(K2443D)(V2444D)(K2445D)-mEmerald
Depositing lab: Pakorn Kanchanawong. Depositing organization: National University of Singapore. Publication: Label-free Single-Molecule Quantification of Rapamycin-induced FKBP-FRB Dimerization for Direct Control of Cellular Mechanotransduction. Wang Y, Barnett SFH, Le S, Guo Z, Zhong X, Kanchanawong P, Yan J. Nano Lett. 2019 Oct 9;19(10):7514-7525. doi: 10.1021/acs.nanolett.9b03364. Epub 2019 Sep 6. PubMed 31466449.
Backbone
  Vector backbone: pCMV
  Backbone manufacturer: Clontech
  Vector type: Mammalian Expression
  Selectable markers: Neomycin (select with G418)
Growth in bacteria
  Bacterial resistance: Kanamycin, 50 μg/mL
  Growth temperature: 37°C
  Growth strain: DH5alpha
  Copy number: Unknown
Gene/Insert
  Gene/Insert name: FKBP12-Talin(1974-2541)(K2443D)(V2444D)(K2445D)-mEmerald
Terms and licenses: Academic/Nonprofit Terms; Industry Terms: Not Available to Industry
How to cite: FKBP12-talinC11-ABS3mut-mEmerald was a gift from Pakorn Kanchanawong (Addgene plasmid # 202383 ; http://n2t.net/addgene:202383 ; RRID:Addgene_202383)
