[The description below was written by a language model from this plasmid's Addgene catalogue record and pLannotate feature annotations shown in this document.]
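Description:
FKBP12-talinC11-ABS3mut-mEmerald is a 6.7 kb mammalian expression plasmid built on a Clontech pCMV-type backbone. It is propagated in E. coli through a high-copy ColE1/pUC origin and also carries an f1 origin. A single NeoR/KanR cassette (Tn5 aminoglycoside phosphotransferase) serves both hosts: the bacterial bla (AmpR) promoter drives kanamycin resistance in bacteria, while the SV40 enhancer/early promoter drives G418 resistance in mammalian cells. The cassette ends in the HSV TK polyadenylation signal. The short ble, bGH poly(A) and SV40 large T antigen fragments in the annotation appear to be backbone remnants rather than functional elements.

The payload is a single fusion open reading frame under the human CMV immediate-early enhancer and promoter, terminated by the SV40 poly(A) signal. It consists of human FKBP12 (FKBP1A) at the N-terminus, followed by a C-terminal fragment of talin annotated as mouse Tln1 and recorded as residues 1974–2541, and then the monomeric green fluorescent protein mEmerald at the C-terminus. The talin segment carries three substitutions, K2443D, V2444D and K2445D. The "ABS3mut" in the construct name suggests that these are intended to disrupt the C-terminal actin-binding site, although the record does not state this explicitly.

FKBP12 dimerises with FRB domains when rapamycin is present, and the associated publication concerns rapamycin-induced FKBP–FRB dimerisation as a means of directly controlling cellular mechanotransduction. The construct is therefore presumably paired with an FRB-tagged partner so that a split talin can be chemically reassembled, with the actin-binding mutant acting as a comparison for the wild-type fragment. The mEmerald tag allows localisation of the fusion to be followed by live-cell imaging.
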