Features (pLannotate 1.2.2; 15 found; start..end, strand, type, name):
     58..361     +  enhancer       CMV enhancer: human cytomegalovirus immediate early enhancer
    362..565     +  promoter       CMV promoter: human cytomegalovirus (CMV) immediate early promoter
    598..921     +  CDS            FKBP1A: FKB1A_HUMAN - Also known as FKBP1, FKBP12. Experimental evidence at protein level: Swiss-Prot protein existence level 1. Keeps in an inactive conformation TGFBR1, the TGF-beta type I serine/threonine kinase receptor, preventing TGF-beta receptor activation in absence of ligand. Recruits SMAD7 to ACVR1B which prevents the association of SMAD2 and SMAD3 with the activin receptor complex, thereby blocking the activin signal. May modulate the RYR1 calcium channel activity. PPIases accelerate the folding of proteins. It catalyzes the cis-trans isomerization of proline imidic peptide bonds in oligop
    907..2637    +  CDS            Tln1 (fragment): TLN1_MOUSE - Also known as Tln. Experimental evidence at protein level: Swiss-Prot protein existence level 1. Probably involved in connections of major cytoskeletal structures to the plasma membrane. High molecular weight cytoskeletal protein concentrated at regions of cell-substratum contact and, in lymphocytes, at cell-cell contacts. From Mus musculus (Mouse).
   2668..3387    +  CDS            mEmerald: brightly fluorescent monomeric variant of GFP mammalian codon-optimized
   3403..3486    +  CDS            large T antigen (fragment): large T antigen from SV40 (simian virus 40)
   3509..3630    +  polyA_signal   SV40 poly(A) signal: SV40 polyadenylation signal
   3664..4092    -  rep_origin     f1 ori (sequence partly withheld): f1 bacteriophage origin of replication; arrow indicates direction of (+) strand synthesis
   4119..4223    +  promoter       AmpR promoter: bla
   4225..4582    +  promoter       SV40 promoter: SV40 enhancer and early promoter
   4617..5411    +  CDS            NeoR/KanR: aminoglycoside phosphotransferase from Tn5; aph(3')-II (or nptII); confers resistance to neomycin, kanamycin, and G418 (Geneticin®)
   5432..5584    +  CDS            ble (fragment): BLE_KLEPN - Experimental evidence at protein level: Swiss-Prot protein existence level 1. Binding protein with a strong affinity to the bleomycin family of antibiotics. Binds to CL990; an antimitotic-antibiotic compound. From Klebsiella pneumoniae.
   5643..5690    +  polyA_signal   HSV TK poly(A) signal: herpes simplex virus thymidine kinase polyadenylation signal (Cole and Stacy, 1985)
   5781..5797    -  polyA_signal   bGH poly(A) signal (fragment): bovine growth hormone polyadenylation signal
   6019..6607    +  rep_origin     ori: high-copy-number ColE1/pMB1/pBR322/pUC origin of replication
>Addgene plasmid #202383 | FKBP12-talinC11-ABS3mut-mEmerald | addgene full sequence | sequence record 402910 | Addgene NGS Result
TTATTAATAGTAATCAATTACGGGGTCATTAGTTCATAGCCCATATATGGAGTTCCGCGTTACATAACTT
ACGGTAAATGGCCCGCCTGGCTGACCGCCCAACGACCCCCGCCCATTGACGTCAATAATGACGTATGTTC
CCATAGTAACGCCAATAGGGACTTTCCATTGACGTCAATGGGTGGAGTATTTACGGTAAACTGCCCACTT
GGCAGTACATCAAGTGTATCATATGCCAAGTACGCCCCCTATTGACGTCAATGACGGTAAATGGCCCGCC
TGGCATTATGCCCAGTACATGACCTTATGGGACTTTCCTACTTGGCAGTACATCTACGTATTAGTCATCG
CTATTACCATGGTGATGCGGTTTTGGCAGTACATCAATGGGCGTGGATAGCGGTTTGACTCACGGGGATT
TCCAAGTCTCCACCCCATTGACGTCAATGGGAGTTTGTTTTGGCACCAAAATCAACGGGACTTTCCAAAA
TGTCGTAACAACTCCGCCCCATTGACGCAAATGGGCGGTAGGCGTGTACGGTGGGAGGTCTATATAAGCA
GAGCTGGTTTAGTGAACCGTCAGATCCGCTAGCCACCATGGGAGTGCAGGTGGAAACCATCTCCCCAGGA
GACGGGCGCACCTTCCCCAAGCGCGGCCAGACCTGCGTGGTGCACTACACCGGGATGCTTGAAGATGGAA
AGAAATTTGATTCCTCCCGGGACAGAAACAAGCCCTTTAAGTTTATGCTAGGCAAGCAGGAGGTGATCCG
AGGCTGGGAAGAAGGGGTTGCCCAGATGAGTGTGGGTCAGAGAGCCAAACTGACTATATCTCCAGATTAT
GCCTATGGTGCCACTGGGCACCCAGGCATCATCCCACCACATGCCACTCTCGTCTTCGATGTGGAGCTTC
TAAAACTGGAAACTAGTGATATCGGTACCCAGGCCTGCATTACAGCAGCCAGTGCTGTGTCTGGTATCAT
TGCTGACCTCGACACCACCATCATGTTCGCTACTGCTGGCACACTTAACCGTGAGGGTGCTGAAACTTTT
GCTGACCACCGGGAGGGTATCTTAAAGACAGCAAAGGTTCTTGTGGAGGACACCAAGGTCCTAGTGCAGA
ATGCAGCTGGGAGCCAGGAGAAGTTGGCACAAGCCGCCCAGTCCTCCGTGGCCACCATTACCCGCCTCGC
TGATGTGGTCAAGCTCGGTGCAGCCAGCCTAGGAGCCGAAGACCCTGAAACTCAGGTGGTGCTGATCAAT
GCAGTAAAGGACGTAGCCAAGGCCCTGGGTGACCTCATCAGCGCTACGAAGGCTGCAGCGGGCAAAGTTG
GGGATGACCCTGCAGTGTGGCAGCTCAAGAACTCTGCCAAGGTGATGGTGACCAATGTGACATCATTGCT
CAAGACAGTGAAGGCTGTGGAAGATGAGGCCACCAAAGGCACACGGGCCCTAGAGGCAACCACAGAGCAC
ATACGTCAGGAACTGGCGGTCTTCTGTTCCCCAGAGCCACCTGCCAAGACCTCTACCCCTGAAGACTTCA
TCCGAATGACCAAGGGTATTACTATGGCAACAGCCAAAGCCGTTGCTGCTGGCAATTCCTGTCGACAGGA
AGATGTCATTGCCACAGCCAATCTGAGCCGACGGGCTATTGCGGACATGCTTCGGGCTTGCAAGGAAGCA
GCTTTCCACCCAGAAGTGGCGCCTGATGTACGGCTCCGAGCCCTGCACTATGGCCGGGAGTGTGCCAATG
GTTACCTGGAACTGCTGGACCACGTGCTGCTGACCCTTCAGAAGCCAAACCCAGACCTGAAGCAGCAGCT
AACTGGACACTCAAAGCGGGTTGCTGGCTCTGTGACTGAGCTCATCCAGGCTGCTGAAGCCATGAAAGGA
ACAGAGTGGGTGGACCCAGAGGACCCTACTGTCATTGCTGAGAATGAGCTCTTGGGAGCCGCAGCCGCCA
TCGAGGCTGCAGCCAAGAAGCTGGAGCAGCTGAAGCCCAGGGCCAAACCCAAGGAGGCGGATGAGTCCTT
GAACTTTGAGGAACAAATCCTAGAAGCTGCCAAGTCCATCGCTGCAGCCACCAGTGCACTGGTAAAGGCT
GCGTCAGCAGCCCAGAGGGAGCTGGTGGCTCAAGGAAAGGTGGGCGCCATTCCAGCCAATGCACTGGATG
ATGGGCAGTGGTCGCAGGGCCTCATTTCCGCTGCCCGTATGGTGGCTGCGGCCACCAACAATCTGTGTGA
AGCAGCTAACGCAGCTGTCCAGGGCCATGCTAGCCAGGAGAAACTCATTTCCTCAGCCAAGCAAGTAGCT
GCCTCCACAGCTCAGCTCCTGGTAGCTTGCGATGACGATGCAGATCAGGACTCTGAGGCAATGAAACGGC
TCCAGGCTGCTGGCAATGCAGTGAAGAGGGCCTCAGATAACCTGGTAAAGGCGGCCCAGAAAGCTGCAGC
CTTCGAAGACCAGGAGAATGAGACGGTGGTGGTGAAGGAGAAAATGGTTGGGGGCATTGCCCAGATTATC
GCAGCACAGGAAGAGATGCTTCGGAAGGAACGAGAGCTGGAAGAGGCTCGGAAAAAGCTCGCCCAGATCC
GGCAGCAGCAGTACAAGTTCTTGCCTTCAGAGCTTCGAGACGAGCACGGCTCCGCGTCCCGATCACCGGT
CGCCACCATGGTGAGCAAGGGCGAGGAGCTGTTCACCGGGGTGGTGCCCATCCTGGTCGAGCTGGACGGC
GACGTAAACGGCCACAAGTTCAGCGTGTCCGGCGAGGGCGAGGGCGATGCCACCTACGGCAAGCTGACCC
TGAAGTTCATCTGCACCACCGGCAAGCTGCCCGTGCCCTGGCCCACCCTCGTGACCACCTTGACCTACGG
CGTGCAGTGCTTCGCCCGCTACCCCGACCACATGAAGCAGCACGACTTCTTCAAGTCCGCCATGCCCGAA
GGCTACGTCCAGGAGCGCACCATCTTCTTCAAGGACGACGGCAACTACAAGACCCGCGCCGAGGTGAAGT
TCGAGGGCGACACCCTGGTGAACCGCATCGAGCTGAAGGGCATCGACTTCAAGGAGGACGGCAACATCCT
GGGGCACAAGCTGGAGTACAACTACAACAGCCACAAGGTCTATATCACCGCCGACAAGCAGAAGAACGGC
ATCAAGGTGAACTTCAAGACCCGCCACAACATCGAGGACGGCAGCGTGCAGCTCGCCGACCACTACCAGC
AGAACACCCCCATCGGCGACGGCCCCGTGCTGCTGCCCGACAACCACTACCTGAGCACCCAGTCCAAGCT
GAGCAAAGACCCCAACGAGAAGCGCGATCACATGGTCCTGCTGGAGTTCGTGACCGCCGCCGGGATCACT
CTCGGCATGGACGAGCTGTACAAGTAAGCGGCCGCGACTCTAGATCATAATCAGCCATACCACATTTGTA
GAGGTTTTACTTGCTTTAAAAAACCTCCCACACCTCCCCCTGAACCTGAAACATAAAATGAATGCAATTG
TTGTTGTTAACTTGTTTATTGCAGCTTATAATGGTTACAAATAAAGCAATAGCATCACAAATTTCACAAA
TAAAGCATTTTTTTCACTGCATTCTAGTTGTGGTTTGTCCAAACTCATCAATGTATCTTAAGGCGTAAAT
TGTAAGCGTTAATATTTTGTTAAAATTCGCGTTAAATTTTTGTTAAATCAGCTCATTTTTTAACCAATAG
GCCGAAATCGGCAAAATCCCTTATAAATCAAAAGAATAGACCGAGATAGGGT
[37 nt withheld, positions 3763-3799]
AAAGAACGTGGACTCCAACGTCAAAGG
[49 nt withheld, positions 3827-3875]
T
[91 nt withheld, positions 3877-3967]
G
[124 nt withheld, positions 3969-4092]
CAGGTGGCACTTTTCGGGGAAATGTGCGCGGAACCCCTATTTGTTTATTTTTCTAAATACATTCAAATAT
GTATCCGCTCATGAGACAATAACCCTGATAAATGCTTCAATAATATTGAAAAAGGAAGAGTCCTGAGGCG
GAAAGAACCAGCTGTGGAATGTGTGTCAGTTAGGGTGTGGAAAGTCCCCAGGCTCCCCAGCAGGCAGAAG
TATGCAAAGCATGCATCTCAATTAGTCAGCAACCAGGTGTGGAAAGTCCCCAGGCTCCCCAGCAGGCAGA
AGTATGCAAAGCATGCATCTCAATTAGTCAGCAACCATAGTCCCGCCCCTAACTCCGCCCATCCCGCCCC
TAACTCCGCCCAGTTCCGCCCATTCTCCGCCCCATGGCTGACTAATTTTTTTTATTTATGCAGAGGCCGA
GGCCGCCTCGGCCTCTGAGCTATTCCAGAAGTAGTGAGGAGGCTTTTTTGGAGGCCTAGGCTTTTGCAAA
GATCGATCAAGAGACAGGATGAGGATCGTTTCGCATGATTGAACAAGATGGATTGCACGCAGGTTCTCCG
GCCGCTTGGGTGGAGAGGCTATTCGGCTATGACTGGGCACAACAGACAATCGGCTGCTCTGATGCCGCCG
TGTTCCGGCTGTCAGCGCAGGGGCGCCCGGTTCTTTTTGTCAAGACCGACCTGTCCGGTGCCCTGAATGA
ACTGCAAGACGAGGCAGCGCGGCTATCGTGGCTGGCCACGACGGGCGTTCCTTGCGCAGCTGTGCTCGAC
GTTGTCACTGAAGCGGGAAGGGACTGGCTGCTATTGGGCGAAGTGCCGGGGCAGGATCTCCTGTCATCTC
ACCTTGCTCCTGCCGAGAAAGTATCCATCATGGCTGATGCAATGCGGCGGCTGCATACGCTTGATCCGGC
TACCTGCCCATTCGACCACCAAGCGAAACATCGCATCGAGCGAGCACGTACTCGGATGGAAGCCGGTCTT
GTCGATCAGGATGATCTGGACGAAGAGCATCAGGGGCTCGCGCCAGCCGAACTGTTCGCCAGGCTCAAGG
CGAGCATGCCCGACGGCGAGGATCTCGTCGTGACCCATGGCGATGCCTGCTTGCCGAATATCATGGTGGA
AAATGGCCGCTTTTCTGGATTCATCGACTGTGGCCGGCTGGGTGTGGCGGACCGCTATCAGGACATAGCG
TTGGCTACCCGTGATATTGCTGAAGAGCTTGGCGGCGAATGGGCTGACCGCTTCCTCGTGCTTTACGGTA
TCGCCGCTCCCGATTCGCAGCGCATCGCCTTCTATCGCCTTCTTGACGAGTTCTTCTGAGCGGGACTCTG
GGGTTCGAAATGACCGACCAAGCGACGCCCAACCTGCCATCACGAGATTTCGATTCCACCGCCGCCTTCT
ATGAAAGGTTGGGCTTCGGAATCGTTTTCCGGGACGCCGGCTGGATGATCCTCCAGCGCGGGGATCTCAT
GCTGGAGTTCTTCGCCCACCCTAGGGGGAGGCTAACTGAAACACGGAAGGAGACAATACCGGAAGGAACC
CGCGCTATGACGGCAATAAAAAGACAGAATAAAACGCACGGTGTTGGGTCGTTTGTTCATAAACGCGGGG
TTCGGTCCCAGGGCTGGCACTCTGTCGATACCCCACCGAGACCCCATTGGGGCCAATACGCCCGCGTTTC
TTCCTTTTCCCCACCCCACCCCCCAAGTTCGGGTGAAGGCCCAGGGCTCGCAGCCAACGTCGGGGCGGCA
GGCCCTGCCATAGCCTCAGGTTACTCATATATACTTTAGATTGATTTAAAACTTCATTTTTAATTTAAAA
GGATCTAGGTGAAGATCCTTTTTGATAATCTCATGACCAAAATCCCTTAACGTGAGTTTTCGTTCCACTG
AGCGTCAGACCCCGTAGAAAAGATCAAAGGATCTTCTTGAGATCCTTTTTTTCTGCGCGTAATCTGCTGC
TTGCAAACAAAAAAACCACCGCTACCAGCGGTGGTTTGTTTGCCGGATCAAGAGCTACCAACTCTTTTTC
CGAAGGTAACTGGCTTCAGCAGAGCGCAGATACCAAATACTGTTCTTCTAGTGTAGCCGTAGTTAGGCCA
CCACTTCAAGAACTCTGTAGCACCGCCTACATACCTCGCTCTGCTAATCCTGTTACCAGTGGCTGCTGCC
AGTGGCGATAAGTCGTGTCTTACCGGGTTGGACTCAAGACGATAGTTACCGGATAAGGCGCAGCGGTCGG
GCTGAACGGGGGGTTCGTGCACACAGCCCAGCTTGGAGCGAACGACCTACACCGAACTGAGATACCTACA
GCGTGAGCTATGAGAAAGCGCCACGCTTCCCGAAGGGAGAAAGGCGGACAGGTATCCGGTAAGCGGCAGG
GTCGGAACAGGAGAGCGCACGAGGGAGCTTCCAGGGGGAAACGCCTGGTATCTTTATAGTCCTGTCGGGT
TTCGCCACCTCTGACTTGAGCGTCGATTTTTGTGATGCTCGTCAGGGGGGCGGAGCCTATGGAAAAACGC
CAGCAACGCGGCCTTTTTACGGTTCCTGGCCTTTTGCTGGCCTTTTGCTCACATGTTCTTTCCTGCGTTA
TCCCCTGATTCTGTGGATAACCGTATTACCGCCATGCATTAG
